>Addgene plasmid #231203 | CA-0193 CMVTO-Renin(H2M)-ECL-CD4-tevs-RXR6.2 | addgene full sequence | sequence record 459379 | Addgene NGS Result
TGCGGTGGGCTCTATGGAGATCTATCGATGTTCTGGGGATGCGGTGGGCTCTATGGCTTCTGAGGCGGAA
AGAACCAGCTGGGGCTCTAGGGGGTATCCCC
[124 nt withheld, positions 102-225]
C
[91 nt withheld, positions 227-317]
AGGGTGATGGTTCACGTACCTAGAAGTTCCTATTCCGAAGTTCCTATTCTCTAGAAAGTATAGGAACTTC
CTTGGCCAAAAAGCCTGAACTCACCGCGACGTCTGTCGAGAAGTTTCTGATCGAAAAGTTCGACAGCGTC
TCCGACCTGATGCAGCTCTCGGAGGGCGAAGAATCTCGTGCTTTCAGCTTCGATGTAGGAGGGCGTGGAT
ATGTCCTGCGGGTAAATAGCTGCGCCGATGGTTTCTACAAAGATCGTTATGTTTATCGGCACTTTGCATC
GGCCGCGCTCCCGATTCCGGAAGTGCTTGACATTGGGGAATTCAGCGAGAGCCTGACCTATTGCATCTCC
CGCCGTGCACAGGGTGTCACGTTGCAAGACCTGCCTGAAACCGAACTGCCCGCTGTTCTGCAGCCGGTCG
CGGAGGCCATGGATGCGATCGCTGCGGCCGATCTTAGCCAGACGAGCGGGTTCGGCCCATTCGGACCGCA
AGGAATCGGTCAATACACTACATGGCGTGATTTCATATGCGCGATTGCTGATCCCCATGTGTATCACTGG
CAAACTGTGATGGACGACACCGTCAGTGCGTCCGTCGCGCAGGCTCTCGATGAGCTGATGCTTTGGGCCG
AGGACTGCCCCGAAGTCCGGCACCTCGTGCACGCGGATTTCGGCTCCAACAATGTCCTGACGGACAATGG
CCGCATAACAGCGGTCATTGACTGGAGCGAGGCGATGTTCGGGGATTCCCAATACGAGGTCGCCAACATC
TTCTTCTGGAGGCCGTGGTTGGCTTGTATGGAGCAGCAGACGCGCTACTTCGAGCGGAGGCATCCGGAGC
TTGCAGGATCGCCGCGGCTCCGGGCGTATATGCTCCGCATTGGTCTTGACCAACTCTATCAGAGCTTGGT
TGACGGCAATTTCGATGATGCAGCTTGGGCGCAGGGTCGATGCGACGCAATCGTCCGATCCGGAGCCGGG
ACTGTCGGGCGTACACAAATCGCCCGCAGAAGCGCGGCCGTCTGGACCGATGGCTGTGTAGAAGTACTCG
CCGATAGTGGAAACCGACGCCCCAGCACTCGTCCGAGGGCAAAGGAATAGCACGTACTACGAGATTTCGA
TTCCACCGCCGCCTTCTATGAAAGGTTGGGCTTCGGAATCGTTTTCCGGGACGCCGGCTGGATGATCCTC
CAGCGCGGGGATCTCATGCTGGAGTTCTTCGCCCACCCCAACTTGTTTATTGCAGCTTATAATGGTTACA
AATAAAGCAATAGCATCACAAATTTCACAAATAAAGCATTTTTTTCACTGCATTCTAGTTGTGGTTTGTC
CAAACTCATCAATGTATCTTATCATGTCTGTATACCGTCGACCTCTAGCTAGAGCTTGGCGTAATCATGG
TCATAGCTGTTTCCTGTGTGAAATTGTTATCCGCTCACAATTCCACACAACATACGAGCCGGAAGCATAA
AGTGTAAAGCCTGGGGTGCCTAATGAGTGAGCTAACTCACATTAATTGCGTTGCGCTCACTGCCCGCTTT
CCAGTCGGGAAACCTGTCGTGCCAGCTGCATTAATGAATCGGCCAACGCGCGGGGAGAGGCGGTTTGCGT
ATTGGGCGCTCTTCCGCTTCCTCGCTCACTGACTCGCTGCGCTCGGTCGTTCGGCTGCGGCGAGCGGTAT
CAGCTCACTCAAAGGCGGTAATACGGTTATCCACAGAATCAGGGGATAACGCAGGAAAGAACATGTGAGC
AAAAGGCCAGCAAAAGGCCAGGAACCGTAAAAAGGCCGCGTTGCTGGCGTTTTTCCATAGGCTCCGCCCC
CCTGACGAGCATCACAAAAATCGACGCTCAAGTCAGAGGTGGCGAAACCCGACAGGACTATAAAGATACC
AGGCGTTTCCCCCTGGAAGCTCCCTCGTGCGCTCTCCTGTTCCGACCCTGCCGCTTACCGGATACCTGTC
CGCCTTTCTCCCTTCGGGAAGCGTGGCGCTTTCTCATAGCTCACGCTGTAGGTATCTCAGTTCGGTGTAG
GTCGTTCGCTCCAAGCTGGGCTGTGTGCACGAACCCCCCGTTCAGCCCGACCGCTGCGCCTTATCCGGTA
ACTATCGTCTTGAGTCCAACCCGGTAAGACACGACTTATCGCCACTGGCAGCAGCCACTGGTAACAGGAT
TAGCAGAGCGAGGTATGTAGGCGGTGCTACAGAGTTCTTGAAGTGGTGGCCTAACTACGGCTACACTAGA
AGAACAGTATTTGGTATCTGCGCTCTGCTGAAGCCAGTTACCTTCGGAAAAAGAGTTGGTAGCTCTTGAT
CCGGCAAACAAACCACCGCTGGTAGCGGTGGTTTTTTTGTTTGCAAGCAGCAGATTACGCGCAGAAAAAA
AGGATCTCAAGAAGATCCTTTGATCTTTTCTACGGGGTCTGACGCTCAGTGGAACGAAAACTCACGTTAA
GGGATTTTGGTCATGAGATTATCAAAAAGGATCTTCACCTAGATCCTTTTAAATTAAAAATGAAGTTTTA
AATCAATCTAAAGTATATATGAGTAAACTTGGTCTGACAGTTACCAATGCTTAATCAGTGAGGCACCTAT
CTCAGCGATCTGTCTATTTCGTTCATCCATAGTTGCCTGACTCCCCGTCGTGTAGATAACTACGATACGG
GAGGGCTTACCATCTGGCCCCAGTGCTGCAATGATACCGCGAGACCCACGCTCACCGGCTCCAGATTTAT
CAGCAATAAACCAGCCAGCCGGAAGGGCCGAGCGCAGAAGTGGTCCTGCAACTTTATCCGCCTCCATCCA
GTCTATTAATTGTTGCCGGGAAGCTAGAGTAAGTAGTTCGCCAGTTAATAGTTTGCGCAACGTTGTTGCC
ATTGCTACAGGCATCGTGGTGTCACGCTCGTCGTTTGGTATGGCTTCATTCAGCTCCGGTTCCCAACGAT
CAAGGCGAGTTACATGATCCCCCATGTTGTGCAAAAAAGCGGTTAGCTCCTTCGGTCCTCCGATCGTTGT
CAGAAGTAAGTTGGCCGCAGTGTTATCACTCATGGTTATGGCAGCACTGCATAATTCTCTTACTGTCATG
CCATCCGTAAGATGCTTTTCTGTGACTGGTGAGTACTCAACCAAGTCATTCTGAGAATAGTGTATGCGGC
GACCGAGTTGCTCTTGCCCGGCGTCAATACGGGATAATACCGCGCCACATAGCAGAACTTTAAAAGTGCT
CATCATTGGAAAACGTTCTTCGGGGCGAAAACTCTCAAGGATCTTACCGCTGTTGAGATCCAGTTCGATG
TAACCCACTCGTGCACCCAACTGATCTTCAGCATCTTTTACTTTCACCAGCGTTTCTGGGTGAGCAAAAA
CAGGAAGGCAAAATGCCGCAAAAAAGGGAATAAGGGCGACACGGAAATGTTGAATACTCATACTCTTCCT
TTTTCAATATTATTGAAGCATTTATCAGGGTTATTGTCTCATGAGCGGATACATATTTGAATGTATTTAG
AAAAATAAACAAATAGGGGTTCCGCGCACATTTCCCCGAAAAGTGCCACCTGACGTCGACGGATCGGGAG
ATCTCCCGATCCCCTATGGTGCACTCTCAGTACAATCTGCTCTGATGCCGCATAGTTAAGCCAGTATCTG
CTCCCTGCTTGTGTGTTGGAGGTCGCTGAGTAGTGCGCGAGCAAAATTTAAGCTACAACAAGGCAAGGCT
TGACCGACAATTGCATGAAGAATCTGCTTAGGGTTAGGCGTTTTGCGCTGCTTCGTACGGGCCAGATATA
CGCGTTGACATTGATTATTGACTAGTTATTAATAGTAATCAATTACGGGGTCATTAGTTCATAGCCCATA
TATGGAGTTCCGCGTTACATAACTTACGGTAAATGGCCCGCCTGGCTGACCGCCCAACGACCCCCGCCCA
TTGACGTCAATAATGACGTATGTTCCCATAGTAACGCCAATAGGGACTTTCCATTGACGTCAATGGGTGG
AGTATTTACGGTAAACTGCCCACTTGGCAGTACATCAAGTGTATCATATGCCAAGTACGCCCCCTATTGA
CGTCAATGACGGTAAATGGCCCGCCTGGCATTATGCCCAGTACATGACCTTATGGGACTTTCCTACTTGG
CAGTACATCTACGTATTAGTCATCGCTATTACCATGGTGATGCGGTTTTGGCAGTACATCAATGGGCGTG
GATAGCGGTTTGACTCACGGGGATTTCCAAGTCTCCACCCCATTGACGTCAATGGGAGTTTGTTTTGGCA
CCAAAATCAACGGGACTTTCCAAAATGTCGTAACAACTCCGCCCCATTGACGCAAATGGGCGGTAGGCGT
GTACGGTGGGAGGTCTATATAAGCAGAGCTCTCCCTATCAGTGATAGAGATCTCCCTATCAGTGATAGAG
ATCGTCGACGAGCTCGTTTAGTGAACCGTCAGATCGCCTGGAGACGCCATCCACGCTGTTTTGACCTCCA
TAGAAGACACCGGGACCGATCCAGCCTCCGGACTCTAGCGTTTAAACTTAAGCTTCGCCACCATGGACGG
TTGGAGAAGGATGCCCCGGTGGGGCCTTTTGCTGCTCCTGTGGGGAAGCTGCACCTTCGGGGCTAGCCTC
ACTCTCGGTAATACTACTTCCTCAGTCATCTTAACCAACTACATGGATACGCAGTATTACGGGGAAATCG
GCATTGGCACACCCCCTCAGACTTTTAAGGTAGTTTTTGATACTGGGTCTAGCAATGTTTGGGTCCCTAG
CAGTAAGTGTTCCCGCCTGTATACAGCGTGTGTTTACCATAAGTTATTTGACGCCTCAGACTCCTCTAGC
TATAAACACAACGGCACCGAGCTCACCATCCACTACAGCACAGGGACTGTTTCGGGGTTTCTGTCCCAGG
ACATTATTACAGTGGGAGGTATTACAGTGACCCAAATGTTTGGGGAGGTGACCGAGATGCCGGCTCTGCC
GTTCATGCTGGCAGAGTTCGACGGGGTCGTTGGCATGGGCTTCATCGAGCAGGCTGTGGGGCGGGTAACC
CCCATCTTCGACAACATCATTAGCCAGGGCGTGCTAAAGGAGGACGTGTTCAGCTTTTATTACAATAGAG
ATTCTGAAAACTCTCAGAGTTTGGGCGGCCAGATAGTGCTTGGAGGCAGTGATCCCCAGCACTACGAAGG
CAATTTTCACTATATAAATCTGATCAAAACTGGGGTGTGGCAGATCCAGATGAAGGGGGTGTCAGTGGGT
TCCTCTACGTTATTGTGCGAGGACGGATGTCTGGCCGTGGTAGACACTGGAGCTAGTTACATCAGCGGCT
CAACCAGCTCAATTGAAAAGCTGATGGAGGCACTGGGAGCAAAAAAGCGGTTGTTCGATTACGTCGTGAA
ATGTAATGAGGGACCTACCCTGCCCGACATCTCTTTCCATCTGGGTGGAAAAGAGTATACTCTGACAAGC
GCCGATTACGTATTTCAGGAGTCCTACTCGTCCAAAAAACTCTGCACGTTAGCAATCCACGCCATGGACA
TCCCTCCACCAACCGGACCTACCTGGGCTCTGGGGGCCACATTTATACGAAAATTCTATACCGAGTTCGA
TCGCAGGAACAACCGTATCGGCTTTGCACTTGCCAGGGGCGCCGGGACAGGAGGGTCTGGGGGTGGCACT
GGCGGATCTGGAGGAGACTACAAGGACGATGACGACAACGGCGGATCGGGGGGGTCTGGTGGTAGTGGCG
GTTCGGGGGGAGGCACAGGTGGATCCATGGCTCTCATTGTCTTGGGCGGTGTGGCCGGGTTACTGCTGTT
CATCGGACTTGGCATATTTTTCGGGGGCGGCTCTCTCGAGAACTTGTACTTCCAGAGTGGCAGTGGAGGT
ACCCTTCTCGAAGCCCTGACCTTAGCCAGTGCACGGGGACCCCTGAGGAAGAGATCTGTGCCAATGGCTA
AGGCGAAACCGAAATTCTCCATCTCACCTGACAGCTTGAGCTAGGGCCCGAACAAAAACTCATCTCAGAA
GAGGATCTGAATAGCGCCGTCGACCATCATCATAATCATCATTGAGTTTAAACCCGCTGATCAGCCTCGA
CTGTGCCTTCTAGTTGCCAGCCATCTGTTGTTTGCCCCTCCCCCGTGCCTTCCTTGACCCTGGAAGGTGC
CACTCCCACTGTCCTTTCCTAATAAAATGAGGAAATTGCATCGCATTGTCTGAGTAGGTGTCATTCTATT
CTGGGGGGTGGGGTGGGGCAGGACAGCAAGGGGGAGGATTGGGAAGACAATAGCAGGCATGCTGGGGA
Features (pLannotate 1.2.2; 24 found; start..end, strand, type, name):
     33..56      +  polyA_signal   bGH poly(A) signal (fragment): bovine growth hormone polyadenylation signal
     60..81      +  promoter       SV40 promoter (fragment): SV40 enhancer and early promoter
    102..335     +  rep_origin     f1 ori (fragment) (sequence partly withheld): f1 bacteriophage origin of replication; arrow indicates direction of (+) strand synthesis
    340..387     +  protein_bind   FRT: FLP-mediated recombination occurs in the 8-bp core sequence TCTAGAAA (Turan and Bode, 2011). FLP recombinase from the Saccharomyces cerevisiae 2μ plasmid
    395..1417    +  CDS            HygR: aminoglycoside phosphotransferase from E. coli; aph(4)-Ia; confers resistance to hygromycin
   1427..1552    +  CDS            ble (fragment): BLE_KLEPN - Experimental evidence at protein level: Swiss-Prot protein existence level 1. Binding protein with a strong affinity to the bleomycin family of antibiotics. Binds to CL990; an antimitotic-antibiotic compound. From Klebsiella pneumoniae.
   1547..1668    +  polyA_signal   SV40 poly(A) signal: SV40 polyadenylation signal
   1741..1757    -  protein_bind   lac operator: The lac repressor binds to the lac operator to inhibit transcription in E. coli. This inhibition can be relieved by adding lactose or isopropyl-β-D-thiogalactopyranoside (IPTG). lac repressor encoded by lacI
   1765..1795    -  promoter       lac promoter: promoter for the E. coli lac operon
   1810..1831    -  protein_bind   CAP binding site: CAP binding activates transcription in the presence of cAMP. E. coli catabolite activator protein
   1844..1936    -  CDS            lacI (fragment): lac repressor; lacI; The lac repressor binds to the lac operator to inhibit transcription in E. coli. This inhibition can be relieved by adding lactose or isopropyl-β-D-thiogalactopyranoside (IPTG).
   2119..2707    -  rep_origin     ori: high-copy-number ColE1/pMB1/pBR322/pUC origin of replication
   2878..3738    -  CDS            AmpR: β-lactamase; bla; confers resistance to ampicillin, carbenicillin, and related antibiotics
   3739..3843    -  promoter       AmpR promoter: bla
   3902..3954    -  misc_feature   bom (fragment): basis of mobility region from pBR322
   4104..4483    +  enhancer       CMV enhancer: human cytomegalovirus immediate early enhancer
   4484..4687    +  promoter       CMV promoter: human cytomegalovirus (CMV) immediate early promoter
   4689..4708    +  promoter       PLtetO-1 promoter (fragment): modified phage lambda PL promoter with tet operator sites (Lutz and Bujard, 1997)
   4710..4729    +  promoter       PLtetO-1 promoter (fragment): modified phage lambda PL promoter with tet operator sites (Lutz and Bujard, 1997)
   4737..4770    +  promoter       TRE3GV promoter (fragment): 3rd-generation Tet-responsive promoter that can be activated by binding of Tet-On® 3G, optimized for retroviral and lentiviral vectors
   4860..5954    +  CDS            REN (fragment): RENI_HUMAN - Experimental evidence at protein level: Swiss-Prot protein existence level 1. Renin is a highly specific endopeptidase, whose only known function is to generate angiotensin I from angiotensinogen in the plasma, initiating a cascade of reactions that produce an elevation of blood pressure and increased sodium retention by the kidney. From Homo sapiens (Human).
   6084..6149    +  CDS            CD4 (fragment): CD4_HUMAN - Experimental evidence at protein level: Swiss-Prot protein existence level 1. (Microbial infection) Primary receptor for human immunodeficiency virus-1 (HIV-1) (PubMed:2214026, PubMed:16331979, PubMed:9641677, PubMed:12089508). Down-regulated by HIV-1 Vpu (PubMed:17346169). Acts as a receptor for Human Herpes virus 7/HHV-7 (PubMed:7909607). From Homo sapiens (Human).
   6198..6308    +  CDS            KCNJ11 (fragment): KCJ11_HUMAN - Experimental evidence at protein level: Swiss-Prot protein existence level 1. This receptor is controlled by G proteins. Inward rectifier potassium channels are characterized by a greater tendency to allow potassium to flow into the cell rather than out of it. Their voltage dependence is regulated by the concentration of extracellular potassium; as external potassium is raised, the voltage range of the channel opening shifts to more positive voltages. The inward rectification is mainly due to the blockage of outward current by internal magnesium. Can be blocked by extracellular b
   6408..17      +  polyA_signal   bGH poly(A) signal (across the origin): bovine growth hormone polyadenylation signal
