[The description below was written by a language model from this plasmid's Addgene catalogue record and pLannotate feature annotations shown in this document.]
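Description:
CA-0193 CMVTO-Renin(H2M)-ECL-CD4-tevs-RXR6.2 is a 6.6 kb mammalian expression plasmid built on a CMVTO-FlpIn backbone. It is propagated in E. coli through a high-copy ColE1/pUC-type origin with ampicillin selection (AmpR under its own bla promoter), and it also carries a partial f1 origin and remnants of a lac promoter/operator region. For mammalian cells, the backbone provides an FRT site placed immediately upstream of a hygromycin resistance coding sequence followed by an SV40 poly(A) signal. This is the usual Flp-In arrangement, in which FLP-mediated recombination into a genomic FRT landing site allows hygromycin selection of single-copy integrants. The plasmid can also presumably be used by transient transfection.

The expression cassette uses the CMV enhancer and immediate-early promoter followed by short tet operator-like matches, consistent with the "CMVTO" name and a tetracycline-repressor-controllable CMV promoter, and it ends in a bGH poly(A) signal. The insert encodes human renin (REN) carrying the mutations L147I, R148H, I203V and L290V, designated the H2M variant. Downstream, it is fused to a short segment of human CD4, whose length suggests a transmembrane anchor, and then to a fragment of KCNJ11 (Kir6.2). That fragment corresponds to the "RXR6.2" element in the name and is a likely source of an arginine-based RXR endoplasmic reticulum retention motif. The name also indicates an "ECL" element and a "tevs" site, presumably a TEV protease cleavage site, between CD4 and the retention tail, but neither is annotated in the feature table. The stated purpose is an ER-retained H2M renin, and the associated work concerns orthogonalized human proteases for controlling secreted signals.
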