Addgene plasmid #231203: CA-0193 CMVTO-Renin(H2M)-ECL-CD4-tevs-RXR6.2
Purpose: ER-retained H2M renin
Depositing lab: Xiaojing Gao. Depositing organization: Stanford University. Publication: Orthogonalized human protease control of secreted signals. Aldrete CA, Call CC, Sant'Anna LE, Vlahos AE, Pei J, Cong Q, Gao XJ. Nat Chem Biol. 2025 Jan 15. doi: 10.1038/s41589-024-01831-x. PubMed 39814991.
Backbone
  Vector backbone: CMVTO-FlpIn
  Vector type: Mammalian Expression
Growth in bacteria
  Bacterial resistance: Ampicillin, 100 μg/mL
  Growth temperature: 37°C
  Growth strain: DH5alpha
  Copy number: High Copy
Gene/Insert
  Gene/Insert name: Renin(H2M)-ECL-CD4-tevs-RXR6.2
  Species: H. sapiens (human)
  Mutation: L147I, R148H, I203V, L290V
  Entrez Gene: REN (a.k.a. ADTKD4, HNFJ2, RTD)
  Cloning method: Ligation Independent Cloning
Terms and licenses: Academic/Nonprofit Terms; Industry Terms: Not Available to Industry
How to cite: CA-0193 CMVTO-Renin(H2M)-ECL-CD4-tevs-RXR6.2 was a gift from Xiaojing Gao (Addgene plasmid # 231203 ; http://n2t.net/addgene:231203 ; RRID:Addgene_231203)
